>Addgene plasmid #147133 | pAc5.1B-lambdaN-HA-CeAIN1_351-641_O | depositor full sequence | sequence record 289580 | Full Sequence
CTTCAAGGAATTAATTCTATATTCTAAAAACACAAATGATACTTCTAAAAAAAATCATGAATGGCATCAA
CTCTGAATCAAATCTTTGCAGATGCACCTACTTCTCATTTCCACTGTCACATCATTTTTCCAGATCTCGC
TGCCTGTTATGTGGCCCACAAACCAAGACACGTTTTATGGCCATTAAAGCTGGCTGATCGTCGCCAAACA
CCAAATACATATCAATATGTACATTCGAGAAAGAAGCGATCAAAGAAGCGTCTTCGGGCGAGTAGGAGAA
TGCGGAGGAGAAGGAGAACGAGCTGATCTAGTATCTCTCCACAATCCAATGCCAACTGACCAACTGGCCA
TATTCGGAGCAATTTGAAGCCAATTTCCATCGCCTGGCGATCGCTCCATTCTTGGCTATATGTTTTTCAC
CGTTCCCGGGGCCATTTTCAAAGACTCGTCGGTAAGATAAGATTGTGTCACTCGCTGTCTCTCTTCATTT
GTCGAAGAATGCTGAGGAATTTCGCGATGACGTCGGCGAGTATTTTGAAGAATGAGAATAATTTGTATTT
ATACGAAAATCAGTTAGTGGAATTTTCTACAAAAACATGTTATCTATAGATAATTTTGTTGCAAAATATG
TTGACTATGACAAAGATTGTATGTATATACCTTTAATGTATTCTCATTTTCTTATGTATTTATAATGGCA
ATGATGATACTGATGATATTTTAAGATGATGCCAGACCACAGGCTGATTTCTGCGTCTTTTGCCGAACGC
AGTGCATGTGCGGTTGTTGTTTTTTGGAATAGTTTCAATTTTCGGACTGTCCGCTTTGATTTCAGTTTCT
TGGCTTATTCAAAAAGCAAAGTAAAGCCAAAAAAGCGAGATGGCAATACCAAATGCGGCAAAACGGTAGT
GGAAGGAAAGGGGTGCGGGGCAGCGGAAGGAAGGGTGGGGCGGGGCGTGGCGGGGTCTGTGGCTGGGCGC
GACGTCACCGACGTTGGAGCCACTCCTTTGACCATGTGTGCGTGTGTGTATTATTCGTGTCTCGCCACTC
GCCGGTTGTTTTTTTCTTTTTATCTCGCTCTCTCTAGCGCCATCTCGTACGCATGCTCAACGCACCGCAT
GTTGCCGTGTCCTTTATGCGTCATTTTGGCTCGAAATAGGCAATTATTTAAACAAAGATTAGTCAACGAA
AACGCTAAAATAAATAAGTCTACAATATGGTTACTTATTGCCATGTGTGTGCAGCCAACGATAGCAACAA
AAGCAACAACACAGTGGCTTTCCCTCTTTCACTTTTTGTTTGCAAGCGCGTGCGAGCAAGACGGCACGAC
CGGCAAACGCAATTACGCTGACAAAGAGCAGACGAAGTTTTGGCCGAAAAACATCAAGGCGCCTGATACG
AATGCATTTGCAATAACAATTGCGATATTTAATATTGTTTATGAAGCTGTTTGACTTCAAAACACACAAA
AAAAAAAATAAAACAAATTATTTGAAAGAGAATTAGGAATCGGACAGCTTATCGTTACGGGCTAACAGCA
CACCGAGACGAAATAGCTTACCTGACGTCACAGCCTCTGGAAGAACTGCCGCCAAGCAGAGAGAGAGAGA
AAAAGAGGGAGAGCAGCTTAGACCGCATGTGCTTGTGTGTGAGGCGTCTCTCTCTTCGTCTCCTGTTTGC
GCAAACGCATAGACTGCACTGAGAAAATCGATTACCTATTTTTTATGAATGAATATTTGCACTATTACTA
TTCAAAACTATTAAGATAGCAATCACATTCAATAGCCAAATACTATACCACCTGAGCGATGCAACGAAAT
GATCAATTTGAGCAAAAATGCTGCATATTTAGGACGGCATCATTATAGAAATGCTTCTTGCTGTGTACTT
TTCTCTCGTCTGGCAGCTGTTTCGCCGTTATTGTTAAAACCGGCTTAAGTTAGGTGTGTTTTCTACGACT
AGTGATGCCCCTACTAGAAGATGTGTGTTGCACAAATGTCCCTGAATAACCAATTTGAAGTGCAGATAGC
AGTAAACGTAAGCTAATATGAATATTATTTAACTGTAATGTTTTAATATCGCTGGACATTACTAATAAAC
CCACTATAAACACATGTACATATGTATGTTTTGGCATACAATGAGTAGTTGGGGAAAAAATGTGTAAAAG
CACCGTGACCATCACAGCATAAAGATAACCAGCTGAAGTATCGAATATGAGTAACCCCCAAATTGAATCA
CATGCCGCAACTGATAGGACCCATGGAAGTACACTCTTCATGGCGATATACAAGACACACACAAGCACGA
ACACCCAGTTGCGGAGGAAATTCTCCGTAAATGAAAACCCAATCGGCGAACAATTCATACCCATATATGG
TAAAAGTTTTGAACGCGACTTGAGAGCGGAGAGCATTGCGGCTGATAAGGTTTTAGCGCTAAGCGGGCTT
TATAAAACGGGCTGCGGGACCAGTTTTCATATCACTACCGTTTGAGTTCTTGTGCTGTGTGGATACTCCT
CCCGACACAAAGCCGCTCCATCAGCCAGCAGTCGTCTAATCCAGAGACCCCGGATCGGGGTACCAACATG
GACGCACAAACACGACGACGTGAGCGTCGCGCTGAGAAACAAGCTCAATGGAAAGCTGCAAACGGTGGAT
CTCCTCCACATATGGCTTACCCATACGATGTTCCAGATTACGCTCCTCCAAGCTTGAATTCAGCTGATGA
TCTCACACTGACTGTTTGGCATGATCCAAACGGAGAACTCAAGAAATGGCAGAGAGATACTGGAGTGTCC
TATTGGGGAGACCCGGAGAAGCAAACTGACCGTACCATTAGCTTGTGGATTGTTGGCGAAGGTGCCGATG
AGGATTTGGAAACTGCATTGAACCGATGTCCAGTACCACAGAAAAAGGGAGAGGACAATCAACGTTTCCC
ATTCCCAGTACCAGCGAAACGGCCAATTGTTGTGACCGGATGGGGAGAGCTTCCAGAAAATGATCCAAAC
AATCCGTCCAAGAGCGAGTCGACGATATTCGACGAGAACAACAGATGGAACGACTTGACAACTGAGCAAA
ATCCATGGTATCTTCCGAATCAGCACACTTCAACATTCTCCAGTGACAACACCACTGGATCGTGGGTGCA
GGGAGGAACAATTCCACTCAATGAGCCCGGAACCAATCAACACGTGGCTGTGGCGGAGATGCTGAAGAAC
GCTGTCGACAAGGGATACCTGGACCAGAGCGTGACGATGATGGCCAACTTACCGCCAATGGTGCTGCAGT
ATGTCAATATGCTGCTCGTCAAAATTCCAGCGTTGGATAGTGTGGAGAATGAGCTGAAGCAGATAATTGA
GAGTTCTCTGCCAGAAGATGTGAAAGAGGTTGATCCACAGAATCAACAAAAGTACATGAATGATAGTCAA
AAGCTTGAACACAATCGTCTCATCATCGAAGTGACGACAGCAAAGATTGAAGTTCAAGAATACTCGAAAA
AAGTGAACCGTGCGCTGATGGACGCTGGAATTGTGCAACCGCAGGAGCAACGTGCGCCAGCCTCAACGGA
GGACTATCACTACTCGTTCTTAGAATAGCTCGAGTCTAGAGGGCCCGCGGTTCGAAGGTAAGCCTATCCC
TAACCCTCTCCTCGGTCTCGATTCTACGCGTACCGGTCATCATCACCATCACCATTGAGTTTAAACCCGC
TGATCAGCCTCGACTGTGCCTTCTAAGGCCTGAGCTCGCTGATCAGCCTCGATCGAGGATCCAGACATGA
TAAGATACATTGATGAGTTTGGACAAACCACAACTAGAATGCAGTGAAAAAAATGCTTTATTTGTGAAAT
TTGTGATGCTATTGCTTTATTTGTAACCATTATAAGCTGCAATAAACAAGTTAACAACAACAATTGCATT
CATTTTATGTTTCAGGTTCAGGGGGAGGTGTGGGAGGTTTTTTAAAGCAAGTAAAACCTCTACAAATGTG
GTATGGCTGATTATGATCAGTCGACCGATGCCCTTGAGAGCCTTCAACCCAGTCAGCTCCTTCCGGTGGG
CGCGGGGCATGACTATCGTCGCCGCACTTATGACTGTCTTCTTTATCATGCAACTCGTAGGACAGGTGCC
GGCAGCGCTCTGGGTCATTTTCGGCGAGGACCGCTTTCGCTGGAGCGCGACGATGATCGGCCTGTCGCTT
GCGGTATTCGGAATCTTGCACGCCCTCGCTCAAGCCTTCGTCACTGGTCCCGCCACCAAACGTTTCGGCG
AGAAGCAGGCCATTATCGCCGGCATGGCGGCCGACGCGCTGGGCTACGTCTTGCTGGCGTTCGCGACGCG
AGGCTGGATGGCCTTCCCCATTATGATTCTTCTCGCTTCCGGCGGCATCGGGATGCCCGCGTTGCAGGCC
ATGCTGTCCAGGCAGGTAGATGACGACCATCAGGGACAGCTTCAAGGATCGCTCGCGGCTCTTACCAGCC
AGCAAAAGGCCAGGAACCGTAAAAAGGCCGCGTTGCTGGCGTTTTTCCATAGGCTCCGCCCCCCTGACGA
GCATCACAAAAATCGACGCTCAAGTCAGAGGTGGCGAAACCCGACAGGACTATAAAGATACCAGGCGTTT
CCCCCTGGAAGCTCCCTCGTGCGCTCTCCTGTTCCGACCCTGCCGCTTACCGGATACCTGTCCGCCTTTC
TCCCTTCGGGAAGCGTGGCGCTTTCTCAATGCTCACGCTGTAGGTATCTCAGTTCGGTGTAGGTCGTTCG
CTCCAAGCTGGGCTGTGTGCACGAACCCCCCGTTCAGCCCGACCGCTGCGCCTTATCCGGTAACTATCGT
CTTGAGTCCAACCCGGTAAGACACGACTTATCGCCACTGGCAGCAGCCACTGGTAACAGGATTAGCAGAG
CGAGGTATGTAGGCGGTGCTACAGAGTTCTTGAAGTGGTGGCCTAACTACGGCTACACTAGAAGGACAGT
ATTTGGTATCTGCGCTCTGCTGAAGCCAGTTACCTTCGGAAAAAGAGTTGGTAGCTCTTGATCCGGCAAA
CAAACCACCGCTGGTAGCGGTGGTTTTTTTGTTTGCAAGCAGCAGATTACGCGCAGAAAAAAAGGATCTC
AAGAAGATCCTTTGATCTTTTCTACGGGGTCTGACGCTCAGTGGAACGAAAACTCACGTTAAGGGATTTT
GGTCATGAGATTATCAAAAAGGATCTTCACCTAGATCCTTTTAAATTAAAAATGAAGTTTTAAATCAATC
TAAAGTATATATGAGTAAACTTGGTCTGACAGTTACCAATGCTTAATCAGTGAGGCACCTATCTCAGCGA
TCTGTCTATTTCGTTCATCCATAGTTGCCTGACTCCCCGTCGTGTAGATAACTACGATACGGGAGGGCTT
ACCATCTGGCCCCAGTGCTGCAATGATACCGCGAGACCCACGCTCACCGGCTCCAGATTTATCAGCAATA
AACCAGCCAGCCGGAAGGGCCGAGCGCAGAAGTGGTCCTGCAACTTTATCCGCCTCCATCCAGTCTATTA
ATTGTTGCCGGGAAGCTAGAGTAAGTAGTTCGCCAGTTAATAGTTTGCGCAACGTTGTTGCCATTGCTGC
AGGCATCGTGGTGTCACGCTCGTCGTTTGGTATGGCTTCATTCAGCTCCGGTTCCCAACGATCAAGGCGA
GTTACATGATCCCCCATGTTGTGCAAAAAAGCGGTTAGCTCCTTCGGTCCTCCGATCGTTGTCAGAAGTA
AGTTGGCCGCAGTGTTATCACTCATGGTTATGGCAGCACTGCATAATTCTCTTACTGTCATGCCATCCGT
AAGATGCTTTTCTGTGACTGGTGAGTACTCAACCAAGTCATTCTGAGAATAGTGTATGCGGCGACCGAGT
TGCTCTTGCCCGGCGTCAACACGGGATAATACCGCGCCACATAGCAGAACTTTAAAAGTGCTCATCATTG
GAAAACGTTCTTCGGGGCGAAAACTCTCAAGGATCTTACCGCTGTTGAGATCCAGTTCGATGTAACCCAC
TCGTGCACCCAACTGATCTTCAGCATCTTTTACTTTCACCAGCGTTTCTGGGTGAGCAAAAACAGGAAGG
CAAAATGCCGCAAAAAAGGGAATAAGGGCGACACGGAAATGTTGAATACTCATACTCTTCCTTTTTCAAT
ATTATTGAAGCATTTATCAGGGTTATTGTCTCATGAGCGGATACATATTTGAATGTATTTAGAAAAATAA
ACAAATAGGGGTTCCGCGCACATTTCCCCGAAAAGTGCCACCTGACGTCTAAGAAACCATTATTATCATG
ACATTAACCTATAAAAATAGGCGTATCACGAGGCCCTTTCGT
Features (pLannotate 1.2.2; 10 found; start..end, strand, type, name):
     56..2568    +  promoter       Ac5 promoter: Drosophila melanogaster actin 5C promoter
   2588..2653    +  CDS            N (fragment): REGN_LAMBD - Experimental evidence at protein level: Swiss-Prot protein existence level 1. Plays a role as a transcriptional antitermination factor that allows the virus to initiate its lytic phase. Activates expression of the delayed viral early genes by modifying host RNA polymerase (RNAP) into a form that is resistant to termination signals. This antitermination function requires the host NusA protein which serves to stabilize the interaction between antitermination protein N and host RNA polymerase. From Escherichia phage lambda (Bacteriophage lambda).
   2678..2704    +  CDS            3xHA (fragment): three tandem HA epitope tags
   3627..3668    +  CDS            V5 tag: epitope tag from simian virus 5
   3768..3902    -  polyA_signal   SV40 poly(A) signal: SV40 polyadenylation signal
   3925..4009    -  CDS            large T antigen (fragment): large T antigen from SV40 (simian virus 40)
   4010..4480    +  CDS            TcR (fragment): tetracycline efflux protein; tet; confers resistance to tetracycline
   4524..5112    -  rep_origin     ori: high-copy-number ColE1/pMB1/pBR322/pUC origin of replication
   5283..6143    -  CDS            AmpR: β-lactamase; bla; confers resistance to ampicillin, carbenicillin, and related antibiotics
   6144..6248    -  promoter       AmpR promoter: bla
