[The description below was written by a language model from this plasmid's Addgene catalogue record and pLannotate feature annotations shown in this document.]
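Description:
pAc5.1B-lambdaN-HA-CeAIN1_351-641_O is an insect-cell expression plasmid of 6,342 nt. The catalogue lists its backbone as unknown, although the name and annotated parts point to a pAc5.1-type vector. Expression is driven by the Drosophila melanogaster actin 5C (Ac5) promoter, a strong constitutive promoter commonly used in Drosophila cultured cells, and an SV40 polyadenylation signal lies downstream of the cassette. In E. coli the plasmid is maintained through a ColE1/pUC-type origin and selected with ampicillin via the bla gene and its own promoter. The catalogue describes it as low copy even though the annotated origin is a high-copy type. The short large T antigen and tetracycline-resistance fragments are backbone remnants, not functional genes.

The payload is a fragment of the C. elegans GW182-family protein AIN-1, which the name indicates covers residues 351–641. The insert itself is not annotated, but it presumably fills the gap between the N-terminal tags and the V5 tag. Upstream of it are a short fragment of the bacteriophage lambda N protein and an HA epitope, annotated as a partial match to a 3xHA tag. The lambda N peptide binds BoxB RNA hairpins, so such fusions can be tethered to a reporter mRNA carrying BoxB sites, while HA allows detection or immunoprecipitation. A vector-derived V5 tag follows the insert, but the record does not show whether it is translated in frame.

The stated purpose is simply insect expression of this AIN-1 fragment. The associated study concerns AIN-1 interactions with PAB-1 and with the PAN2-PAN3 and CCR4-NOT deadenylase complexes, which fits use in tethering or interaction assays. The depositor sequence may be theoretical rather than experimentally verified.
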