Addgene plasmid #147133: pAc5.1B-lambdaN-HA-CeAIN1_351-641_O
Purpose: Insect Expression of CeAIN1_351-641
Depositing lab: Elisa Izaurralde. Depositing organization: Max Planck Institute for Developmental Biology. Publication: The Caenorhabditis elegans GW182 protein AIN-1 interacts with PAB-1 and subunits of the PAN2-PAN3 and CCR4-NOT deadenylase complexes. Kuzuoglu-Ozturk D, Huntzinger E, Schmidt S, Izaurralde E. Nucleic Acids Res. 2012 Jul;40(12):5651-65. doi: 10.1093/nar/gks218. Epub 2012 Mar 7. PubMed 22402495.
Backbone
  Vector backbone: Unknown
  Vector type: Insect Expression
Growth in bacteria
  Bacterial resistance: Ampicillin, 100 μg/mL
  Growth temperature: 37°C
  Growth strain: DH5alpha
  Copy number: Low Copy
Gene/Insert
  Gene/Insert name: CeAIN1_351-641
  Species: C. elegans (nematode)
  Entrez Gene: ain-1
  Cloning method: Unknown
Terms and licenses: Academic/Nonprofit Terms; Industry Terms: Not Available to Industry
Depositor comments: extracted from NCBI:NM_078286.4 Plasmids from this collection were made available to the research community and donated after the lab closed. Please note that the sequence provided by the depositing laboratory may be theoretical/predicted or based on Sanger sequencing results. There may be discrepancies between sequencing results obtained by Addgene and the depositor sequence. If an Addgene verified sequence is not available, please contact before placing your order to request that our lab fully sequence the plasmid.
How to cite: pAc5.1B-lambdaN-HA-CeAIN1_351-641_O was a gift from Elisa Izaurralde (Addgene plasmid # 147133 ; http://n2t.net/addgene:147133 ; RRID:Addgene_147133)
